>Addgene plasmid #108387 | xCas9(3.6)-ABE(7.10) | addgene full sequence | sequence record 207183 | Addgene NGS Result
GGGCCAGATATACGCGTTGACATTGATTATTGACTAGTTATTAATAGTAATCAATTACGGGGTCATTAGT
TCATAGCCCATATATGGAGTTCCGCGTTACATAACTTACGGTAAATGGCCCGCCTGGCTGACCGCCCAAC
GACCCCCGCCCATTGACGTCAATAATGACGTATGTTCCCATAGTAACGCCAATAGGGACTTTCCATTGAC
GTCAATGGGTGGAGTATTTACGGTAAACTGCCCACTTGGCAGTACATCAAGTGTATCATATGCCAAGTAC
GCCCCCTATTGACGTCAATGACGGTAAATGGCCCGCCTGGCATTATGCCCAGTACATGACCTTATGGGAC
TTTCCTACTTGGCAGTACATCTACGTATTAGTCATCGCTATTACCATGGTGATGCGGTTTTGGCAGTACA
TCAATGGGCGTGGATAGCGGTTTGACTCACGGGGATTTCCAAGTCTCCACCCCATTGACGTCAATGGGAG
TTTGTTTTGGCACCAAAATCAACGGGACTTTCCAAAATGTCGTAACAACTCCGCCCCATTGACGCAAATG
GGCGGTAGGCGTGTACGGTGGGAGGTCTATATAAGCAGAGCTGGTTTAGTGAACCGTCAGATCCGCTAGA
GATCCGCGGCCGCTAATACGACTCACTATAGGGAGAGCCGCCACCATGTCCGAAGTCGAGTTTTCCCATG
AGTACTGGATGAGACACGCATTGACTCTCGCAAAGAGGGCTTGGGATGAACGCGAGGTGCCCGTGGGGGC
AGTACTCGTGCATAACAATCGCGTAATCGGCGAAGGTTGGAATAGGCCGATCGGACGCCACGACCCCACT
GCACATGCGGAAATCATGGCCCTTCGACAGGGAGGGCTTGTGATGCAGAATTATCGACTTATCGATGCGA
CGCTGTACGTCACGCTTGAACCTTGCGTAATGTGCGCGGGAGCTATGATTCACTCCCGCATTGGACGAGT
TGTATTCGGTGCCCGCGACGCCAAGACGGGTGCCGCAGGTTCACTGATGGACGTGCTGCATCACCCAGGC
ATGAACCACCGGGTAGAAATCACAGAAGGCATATTGGCGGACGAATGTGCGGCGCTGTTGTCCGACTTTT
TTCGCATGCGGAGGCAGGAGATCAAGGCCCAGAAAAAAGCACAATCCTCTACTGACTCTGGTGGTTCTTC
TGGTGGTTCTAGCGGCAGCGAGACTCCCGGGACCTCAGAGTCCGCCACACCCGAAAGTTCTGGTGGTTCT
TCTGGTGGTTCTTCCGAAGTCGAGTTTTCCCATGAGTACTGGATGAGACACGCATTGACTCTCGCAAAGA
GGGCTCGAGATGAACGCGAGGTGCCCGTGGGGGCAGTACTCGTGCTCAACAATCGCGTAATCGGCGAAGG
TTGGAATAGGGCAATCGGACTCCACGACCCCACTGCACATGCGGAAATCATGGCCCTTCGACAGGGAGGG
CTTGTGATGCAGAATTATCGACTTATCGATGCGACGCTGTACGTCACGTTTGAACCTTGCGTAATGTGCG
CGGGAGCTATGATTCACTCCCGCATTGGACGAGTTGTATTCGGTGTTCGCAACGCCAAGACGGGTGCCGC
AGGTTCACTGATGGACGTGCTGCATTACCCAGGCATGAACCACCGGGTAGAAATCACAGAAGGCATATTG
GCGGACGAATGTGCGGCGCTGTTGTGTTACTTTTTTCGCATGCCCAGGCAGGTCTTTAACGCCCAGAAAA
AAGCACAATCCTCTACTGACTCTGGTGGTTCTTCTGGTGGTTCTAGCGGCAGCGAGACTCCCGGGACCTC
AGAGTCCGCCACACCCGAAAGTTCTGGTGGTTCTTCTGGTGGTTCTGACAAGAAGTACTCCATTGGGCTC
GCTATCGGCACAAACAGCGTCGGCTGGGCCGTCATTACGGACGAGTACAAGGTGCCGAGCAAAAAATTCA
AAGTTCTGGGCAATACCGATCGCCACAGCATAAAGAAGAACCTCATTGGCGCCCTCCTGTTCGACTCCGG
GGAGACGGCCGAAGCCACGCGGCTCAAAAGAACAGCACGGCGCAGATATACCCGCAGAAAGAATCGGATC
TGCTACCTGCAGGAGATCTTTAGTAATGAGATGGCTAAGGTGGATGACTCTTTCTTCCATAGGCTGGAGG
AGTCCTTTTTGGTGGGGGAGGATAAAAAGCACGAGCGCCACCCAATCTTTGGCAATATCGTGGACGAGGT
GGCGTACCATGAAAAGTACCCAACCATATATCATCTGAGGAAGAAGCTTGTAGACAGTACTGATAAGGCT
GACTTGCGGTTGATCTATCTCGCGCTGGCGCATATGATCAAATTTCGGGGACACTTCCTCATCGAGGGGG
ACCTGAACCCAGACAACAGCGATGTCGACAAACTCTTTATCCAACTGGTTCAGACTTACAATCAGCTTTT
CGAAGAGAACCCGATCAACGCATCCGGAGTTGACGCCAAAGCAATCCTGAGCGCTAGGCTGGCCAAATCC
CGGCGGCTCGAAAACCTCATCGCACAGCTCCCTGGGGAGAAGAAGAACGGCCTGTTTGGTAATCTTATCG
CCCTGTCCCTCGGGCTGACCCCCAACTTTAAATCTAACTTCGACCTGGCCGAAGATACCAAGCTTCAACT
GAGCAAAGACACCTACGATGATGATCTCGACAATCTGCTGGCCCAGATCGGCGACCAGTACGCAGACCTT
TTTTTGGCGGCAAAGAACCTGTCAGACGCCATTCTGCTGAGTGATATTCTGCGAGTGAACACGGAGATCA
CCAAAGCTCCGCTGAGCGCTAGTATGATCAAGCGCTATGATGAGCACCACCAAGACTTGACTTTGCTGAA
GGCCCTTGTCAGACAGCAACTGCCTGAGAAGTACAAGGAAATTTTCTTCGATCAGTCTAAAAATGGCTAC
GCCGGATACATTGACGGCGGAGCAAGCCAGGAGGAATTTTACAAATTTATTAAGCCCATCTTGGAAAAAA
TGGACGGCACCGAGGAGCTGCTGGTAAAGCTTAACAGAGAAGATCTGTTGCGCAAACAGCGCACTTTCGA
CAATGGAATCATCCCCCACCAGATTCACCTGGGCGAACTGCACGCTATCCTCAGGCGGCAAGAGGATTTC
TACCCCTTTTTGAAAGATAACAGGGAAAAGATTGAGAAAATCCTCACATTTCGGATACCCTACTATGTAG
GCCCCCTCGCCCGGGGAAATTCCAGATTCGCGTGGATGACTCGCAAATCAGAAGAGACCATCACTCCCTG
GAACTTCGAGAAAGTCGTGGATAAGGGGGCCTCTGCCCAGTCCTTCATCGAAAGGATGACTAACTTTGAT
AAAAATCTGCCTAACGAAAAGGTGCTTCCTAAACACTCTCTGCTGTACGAGTACTTCACAGTTTATAACG
AGCTCACCAAGGTCAAATACGTCACAGAAGGGATGAGAAAGCCAGCATTCCTGTCTGGAGATCAGAAGAA
AGCTATTGTGGACCTCCTCTTCAAGACGAACCGGAAAGTTACCGTGAAACAGCTCAAAGAAGACTATTTC
AAAAAGATTGAATGTTTCGACTCTGTTGAAATCAGCGGAGTGGAGGATCGCTTCAACGCATCCCTGGGAA
CGTATCACGATCTCCTGAAAATCATTAAAGACAAGGACTTCCTGGACAATGAGGAGAACGAGGACATTCT
TGAGGACATTGTCCTCACCCTTACGTTGTTTGAAGATAGGGAGATGATTGAAGAACGCTTGAAAACTTAC
GCTCATCTCTTCGACGACAAAGTCATGAAGCAGCTCAAAAGGCGCCGATATACAGGATGGGGGCGGCTGT
CAAGAAAACTGATCAATGGGATCCGAGACAAGCAGAGTGGAAAGACAATCCTGGATTTTCTTAAGTCCGA
TGGATTTGCCAACCGGAACTTCATTCAGTTGATCCATGATGACTCTCTCACCTTTAAGGAGGACATCCAG
AAAGCACAAGTTTCTGGCCAGGGGGACAGTCTTCACGAGCACATCGCTAATCTTGCAGGTAGCCCAGCTA
TCAAAAAGGGAATACTGCAGACCGTTAAGGTCGTGGATGAACTCGTCAAAGTAATGGGAAGGCATAAGCC
CGAGAATATCGTTATCGAGATGGCCCGAGAGAACCAAACCACCCAGAAGGGACAGAAGAACAGTAGGGAA
AGGATGAAGAGGATTGAAGAGGGTATAAAAGAACTGGGGTCCCAAATCCTTAAGGAACACCCAGTTGAAA
ACACCCAGCTTCAGAATGAGAAGCTCTACCTGTACTACCTGCAGAACGGCAGGGACATGTACGTGGATCA
GGAACTGGACATCAATCGGCTCTCCGACTACGACGTGGATCATATCGTGCCCCAGTCTTTTCTCAAAGAT
GATTCTATTGATAATAAAGTGTTGACAAGATCCGATAAAAACAGAGGGAAGAGTGATAACGTCCCCTCAG
AAGAAGTTGTCAAGAAAATGAAAAATTATTGGCGGCAGCTGCTGAACGCCAAACTGATCACACAACGGAA
GTTCGATAATCTGACTAAGGCTGAACGAGGTGGCCTGTCTGAGTTGGATAAAGCCGGTTTCATCAAAAGG
CAGCTTGTTGAGACACGCCAGATCACCAAGCACGTGGCCCAAATTCTCGATTCACGCATGAACACCAAGT
ACGATGAAAATGACAAACTGATTCGAGAGGTGAAAGTTATTACTCTGAAGTCTAAGCTGGTCTCAGATTT
CAGAAAGGACTTTCAGTTTTATAAGGTGAGAGAGATCAACAATTACCACCATGCGCATGATGCCTACCTG
AATGCAGTGGTAGGCACTGCACTTATCAAAAAATATCCCAAGCTTGAATCTGAATTTGTTTACGGAGACT
ATAAAGTGTACGATGTTAGGAAAATGATCGCAAAGTCTGAGCAGGAAATAGGCAAGGCCACCGCTAAATA
CTTCTTTTACAGCAATATTATGAATTTTTTCAAGACCGAGATTACACTGGCCAATGGAGAGATTCGGAAG
CGACCACTTATCGAAACAAACGGAGAAACAGGAGAAATCGTGTGGGACAAGGGTAGGGATTTCGCGACAG
TCCGGAAGGTCCTGTCCATGCCGCAGGTGAACATCGTTAAAAAGACCGAAGTACAGACCGGAGGTTTCTC
CAAGGAAAGTATCCTCCCGAAAAGGAACAGCGACAAGCTGATCGCACGCAAAAAAGATTGGGACCCCAAG
AAATACGGCGGATTCGATTCTCCTACAGTCGCTTACAGTGTACTGGTTGTGGCCAAAGTGGAGAAAGGGA
AGTCTAAAAAACTCAAAAGCGTCAAGGAACTGCTGGGCATCACAATCATGGAGCGATCAAGCTTCGAAAA
AAACCCCATCGACTTTCTCGAGGCGAAAGGATATAAAGAGGTCAAAAAAGACCTCATCATTAAGCTTCCC
AAGTACTCTCTCTTTGAGCTTGAAAACGGCCGGAAACGAATGCTCGCTAGTGCGGGCGTGCTGCAGAAAG
GTAACGAGCTGGCACTGCCCTCTAAATACGTTAATTTCTTGTATCTGGCCAGCCACTATGAAAAGCTCAA
GGGGTCTCCCGAAGATAATGAGCAGAAGCAGCTGTTCGTGGAACAACACAAACACTACCTTGATGAGATC
ATCGAGCAAATAAGCGAATTCTCCAAAAGAGTGATCCTCGCCGACGCTAACCTCGATAAGGTGCTTTCTG
CTTACAATAAGCACAGGGATAAGCCCATCAGGGAGCAGGCAGAAAACATTATCCACTTGTTTACTCTGAC
CAACTTGGGCGCGCCTGCAGCCTTCAAGTACTTCGACACTACCATAGACAGAAAGCGGTACACCTCTACA
AAGGAGGTCCTGGACGCCACACTGATTCATCAGTCAATTACGGGGCTCTATGAAACAAGAATCGACCTCT
CTCAGCTCGGTGGAGACGAGGGAGCTGATAAGCGCACCGCCGATGGTTCCGAGTTCGAAAGCCCCAAGAA
GAAGAGGAAAGTCTAACCGGTCATCATCACCATCACCATTGAGTTTAAACCCGCTGATCAGCCTCGACTG
TGCCTTCTAGTTGCCAGCCATCTGTTGTTTGCCCCTCCCCCGTGCCTTCCTTGACCCTGGAAGGTGCCAC
TCCCACTGTCCTTTCCTAATAAAATGAGGAAATTGCATCGCATTGTCTGAGTAGGTGTCATTCTATTCTG
GGGGGTGGGGTGGGGCAGGACAGCAAGGGGGAGGATTGGGAAGACAATAGCAGGCATGCTGGGGATGCGG
TGGGCTCTATGGCTTCTGAGGCGGAAAGAACCAGCTGGGGCTCGATACCGTCGACCTCTAGCTAGAGCTT
GGCGTAATCATGGTCATAGCTGTTTCCTGTGTGAAATTGTTATCCGCTCACAATTCCACACAACATACGA
GCCGGAAGCATAAAGTGTAAAGCCTAGGGTGCCTAATGAGTGAGCTAACTCACATTAATTGCGTTGCGCT
CACTGCCCGCTTTCCAGTCGGGAAACCTGTCGTGCCAGCTGCATTAATGAATCGGCCAACGCGCGGGGAG
AGGCGGTTTGCGTATTGGGCGCTCTTCCGCTTCCTCGCTCACTGACTCGCTGCGCTCGGTCGTTCGGCTG
CGGCGAGCGGTATCAGCTCACTCAAAGGCGGTAATACGGTTATCCACAGAATCAGGGGATAACGCAGGAA
AGAACATGTGAGCAAAAGGCCAGCAAAAGGCCAGGAACCGTAAAAAGGCCGCGTTGCTGGCGTTTTTCCA
TAGGCTCCGCCCCCCTGACGAGCATCACAAAAATCGACGCTCAAGTCAGAGGTGGCGAAACCCGACAGGA
CTATAAAGATACCAGGCGTTTCCCCCTGGAAGCTCCCTCGTGCGCTCTCCTGTTCCGACCCTGCCGCTTA
CCGGATACCTGTCCGCCTTTCTCCCTTCGGGAAGCGTGGCGCTTTCTCATAGCTCACGCTGTAGGTATCT
CAGTTCGGTGTAGGTCGTTCGCTCCAAGCTGGGCTGTGTGCACGAACCCCCCGTTCAGCCCGACCGCTGC
GCCTTATCCGGTAACTATCGTCTTGAGTCCAACCCGGTAAGACACGACTTATCGCCACTGGCAGCAGCCA
CTGGTAACAGGATTAGCAGAGCGAGGTATGTAGGCGGTGCTACAGAGTTCTTGAAGTGGTGGCCTAACTA
CGGCTACACTAGAAGAACAGTATTTGGTATCTGCGCTCTGCTGAAGCCAGTTACCTTCGGAAAAAGAGTT
GGTAGCTCTTGATCCGGCAAACAAACCACCGCTGGTAGCGGTGGTTTTTTTGTTTGCAAGCAGCAGATTA
CGCGCAGAAAAAAAGGATCTCAAGAAGATCCTTTGATCTTTTCTACGGGGTCTGACGCTCAGTGGAACGA
AAACTCACGTTAAGGGATTTTGGTCATGAGATTATCAAAAAGGATCTTCACCTAGATCCTTTTAAATTAA
AAATGAAGTTTTAAATCAATCTAAAGTATATATGAGTAAACTTGGTCTGACAGTTACCAATGCTTAATCA
GTGAGGCACCTATCTCAGCGATCTGTCTATTTCGTTCATCCATAGTTGCCTGACTCCCCGTCGTGTAGAT
AACTACGATACGGGAGGGCTTACCATCTGGCCCCAGTGCTGCAATGATACCGCGAGACCCACGCTCACCG
GCTCCAGATTTATCAGCAATAAACCAGCCAGCCGGAAGGGCCGAGCGCAGAAGTGGTCCTGCAACTTTAT
CCGCCTCCATCCAGTCTATTAATTGTTGCCGGGAAGCTAGAGTAAGTAGTTCGCCAGTTAATAGTTTGCG
CAACGTTGTTGCCATTGCTACAGGCATCGTGGTGTCACGCTCGTCGTTTGGTATGGCTTCATTCAGCTCC
GGTTCCCAACGATCAAGGCGAGTTACATGATCCCCCATGTTGTGCAAAAAAGCGGTTAGCTCCTTCGGTC
CTCCGATCGTTGTCAGAAGTAAGTTGGCCGCAGTGTTATCACTCATGGTTATGGCAGCACTGCATAATTC
TCTTACTGTCATGCCATCCGTAAGATGCTTTTCTGTGACTGGTGAGTACTCAACCAAGTCATTCTGAGAA
TAGTGTATGCGGCGACCGAGTTGCTCTTGCCCGGCGTCAATACGGGATAATACCGCGCCACATAGCAGAA
CTTTAAAAGTGCTCATCATTGGAAAACGTTCTTCGGGGCGAAAACTCTCAAGGATCTTACCGCTGTTGAG
ATCCAGTTCGATGTAACCCACTCGTGCACCCAACTGATCTTCAGCATCTTTTACTTTCACCAGCGTTTCT
GGGTGAGCAAAAACAGGAAGGCAAAATGCCGCAAAAAAGGGAATAAGGGCGACACGGAAATGTTGAATAC
TCATACTCTTCCTTTTTCAATATTATTGAAGCATTTATCAGGGTTATTGTCTCATGAGCGGATACATATT
TGAATGTATTTAGAAAAATAAACAAATAGGGGTTCCGCGCACATTTCCCCGAAAAGTGCCACCTGACGTC
GACGGATCGGGAGATCGATCTCCCGATCCCCTAGGGTCGACTCTCAGTACAATCTGCTCTGATGCCGCAT
AGTTAAGCCAGTATCTGCTCCCTGCTTGTGTGTTGGAGGTCGCTGAGTAGTGCGCGAGCAAAATTTAAGC
TACAACAAGGCAAGGCTTGACCGACAATTGCATGAAGAATCTGCTTAGGGTTAGGCGTTTTGCGCTGCTT
CGCGATGTAC
Features (pLannotate 1.2.2; 16 found; start..end, strand, type, name):
     19..398     +  enhancer       CMV enhancer: human cytomegalovirus immediate early enhancer
    399..602     +  promoter       CMV promoter: human cytomegalovirus (CMV) immediate early promoter
    644..662     +  promoter       T7 promoter: promoter for bacteriophage T7 RNA polymerase
    676..1866    +  CDS            ABE(7.10): adenine base editor comprising wild-type E. coli TadA fused to the evolved TadA*(7.10) mutant (Gaudelli et al., 2017)
   1867..5967    +  CDS            xCas9-3.6: Streptococcus pyogenes Cas9 mutant with broad PAM compatibility (Hu et al., 2018) generates RNA-guided double strand breaks in DNA
   6088..6312    +  polyA_signal   bGH poly(A) signal: bovine growth hormone polyadenylation signal
   6316..6337    +  promoter       SV40 promoter (fragment): SV40 enhancer and early promoter
   6342..6358    +  misc_feature   MCS (fragment): pBluescript multiple cloning site
   6407..6423    -  protein_bind   lac operator: The lac repressor binds to the lac operator to inhibit transcription in E. coli. This inhibition can be relieved by adding lactose or isopropyl-β-D-thiogalactopyranoside (IPTG). lac repressor encoded by lacI
   6431..6461    -  promoter       lac promoter: promoter for the E. coli lac operon
   6476..6497    -  protein_bind   CAP binding site: CAP binding activates transcription in the presence of cAMP. E. coli catabolite activator protein
   6510..6602    -  CDS            lacI (fragment): lac repressor; lacI; The lac repressor binds to the lac operator to inhibit transcription in E. coli. This inhibition can be relieved by adding lactose or isopropyl-β-D-thiogalactopyranoside (IPTG).
   6785..7373    -  rep_origin     ori: high-copy-number ColE1/pMB1/pBR322/pUC origin of replication
   7544..8404    -  CDS            AmpR: β-lactamase; bla; confers resistance to ampicillin, carbenicillin, and related antibiotics
   8405..8509    -  promoter       AmpR promoter: bla
   8580..8624    -  misc_feature   bom (fragment): basis of mobility region from pBR322
