[The description below was written by a language model from this plasmid's Addgene catalogue record and pLannotate feature annotations shown in this document.]
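Description:
xCas9(3.6)-ABE(7.10) is a mammalian expression plasmid of about 8.8 kb built on a pCMV backbone. It is maintained in E. coli through a high-copy ColE1/pUC-type origin and selected with ampicillin via the β-lactamase (AmpR) gene and its native promoter. Short remnants of lac regulatory elements, an SV40 promoter fragment, a multiple cloning site fragment and a bom fragment are also annotated, but these appear to be backbone leftovers rather than functional parts of the design. No mammalian selection marker is annotated.

The payload is a synthetic fusion open reading frame of roughly 5.4 kb driven by the human cytomegalovirus immediate-early enhancer and promoter and terminated by the bovine growth hormone polyadenylation signal. A T7 promoter lies just upstream of the coding sequence and could support in vitro transcription. According to the record, the fusion consists of wild-type E. coli TadA, a 32-residue linker, the evolved deaminase TadA*(7.10), a second 32-residue linker, the nickase form of xCas9(3.6), and a nuclear localisation signal. The insert's alternative name places the NLS at the C-terminal end, whereas the tag field lists it as N-terminal. xCas9(3.6) is an evolved Streptococcus pyogenes Cas9 carrying E108G, S217A, A262T, S409I, E480K, E543D, M694I and E1219V, and it has broadened PAM compatibility. The generic feature annotation mentions double-strand breaks, but the construct name indicates a nickase.

Supplied together with a separately expressed guide RNA, which this plasmid does not encode, the protein serves as an adenine base editor that converts A•T to G•C base pairs in mammalian cells at sites beyond the canonical NGG PAM.
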