Addgene plasmid #108387: xCas9(3.6)-ABE(7.10)
Purpose: Mammalian expression vector for xCas9(3.6)-ABE
Depositing lab: David Liu. Publication: Evolved Cas9 variants with broad PAM compatibility and high DNA specificity. Hu JH, Miller SM, Geurts MH, Tang W, Chen L, Sun N, Zeina CM, Gao X, Rees HA, Lin Z, Liu DR. Nature. 2018 Feb 28. pii: nature26155. doi: 10.1038/nature26155. PubMed 29512652.
Backbone
  Vector backbone: pCMV
  Vector type: Mammalian Expression
Growth in bacteria
  Bacterial resistance: Ampicillin, 100 μg/mL
  Growth temperature: 37°C
  Growth strain: Mach1
  Copy number: High Copy
Gene/Insert
  Gene/Insert name: xCas9(3.6)-ABE(7.10) (alt name: TadA-linker(32aa)-TadA*(7.10)-linker(32aa)-nxCas9(3.6)-NLS)
  Species: Synthetic
  Insert size (bp): 5361
  Mutation: E108G, S217A, A262T, S409I, E480K, E543D, M694I, E1219V
  Tag / fusion protein: NLS (N terminal on insert)
  Cloning method: Gibson Cloning
  Sequencing primers: 5′ CMV Forward; 3′ M13
Terms and licenses: Academic/Nonprofit Terms; Industry Terms: Not Available to Industry
How to cite: xCas9(3.6)-ABE(7.10) was a gift from David Liu (Addgene plasmid # 108387 ; http://n2t.net/addgene:108387 ; RRID:Addgene_108387)
